>Addgene plasmid #26898 | pFA6a-TRP1-PGAL1-HBTH | addgene partial sequence | sequence record 33144 | 26898 with Amp-R
AACGTTCTTCGGGGCGAAAACTCTCAAGGATCTTACCGCTGTTGAGATCCAGTTCGATGTAACCCACTCG
TGCACCCAACTGATCTTCAGCATCTTTTACTTTCACCAGCGTTTCTGGGTGAGCAAAAACAGGAAGGCAA
AATGCCGCAAAAAAGGGAATAAGGGCGACACGGAAATGTTGAATACTCATACTCTTCCTTTTTCAATATT
ATTGAAGCATTTATCAGGGTTATTGTCTCATGAGCGGATACATATTTGAATGTATTTAGAAAAATAAACA
AATAGGGGTTCCGCGCACATTTCCCCGAAAAGTGCCACCTGACGTCTAAGAAACCATTATTATCATGACA
TTAACCTATAAAAATAGGCGTATCACGAGGCCCTTTCGTCTCGCGCGTTTCGGTGATGACGGTGAAAACC
TCTGACACATGCAGCTCCCGGAGACGGTCACAGCTTGTCTGTAAGCGGATGCCGGGAGCAGACAAGCCCG
TCAGGGCGCGTCAGCGGGTGTTGGCGGGTGTCGGGGCTGGCTTAACTATGCGGCATCAGAGCAGATTGTA
CTGAGAGTGCACCATATGGACATATTGTCGTTAGAACGCGGCTACAATTAATACATAACCTTATGTATCA
TACACATACGATTTAGGTGACACTATAGAACGCGGCCGCCAGCTGAAGCTTCGTACGCTGCAGGTCGACG
GATCTATATTACCCTGTTATCCCTAGCGGATCTGCCGGTAGAGGTGTGGTCAATAAGAGCGACCTCATAC
TATACCTGAGAAAGCAACCTGACCTACAGGAAAGAGTTACTCAAGAATAAGAATTTTCGTTTTAAAACCT
AAGAGTCACTTTAAAATTTGTATACACTTATTTTTTTTATAACTTATTTAATAAT
