>Addgene plasmid #26898 | pFA6a-TRP1-PGAL1-HBTH | addgene partial sequence | sequence record 33145 | 26898 with SP6
GCTTCGTACGCTGCAGGTCGACGGATCTATATTACCCTGTTATCCCTAGCGGATCTGCCGGTAGAGGTGT
GGTCAATAAGAGCGACCTCATACTATACCTGAGAAAGCAACCTGACCTACAGGAAAGAGTTACTCAAGAA
TAAGAATTTTCGTTTTAAAACCTAAGAGTCACTTTAAAATTTGTATACACTTATTTTTTTTATAACTTAT
TTAATAATAAAAATCATAAATCATAAGAAATTCGCTTATTTAGAAGTGGCGCGCCGGCTCCATGATGGTG
GTGATGATGTGAACCCCTCATCCCTAACTCTCCTTGAAAGTACAGATTCTCGCTGGCGGTTGTGGGTATA
TCGTAGTCGCCGATCTTGATTAGACCTTGACCACCTTGAACAGCATCTCTTTCCTTAACTAACACCTTTT
CAACTTTTCCGTCAGTAGGAGCGTTAATTTCTGTCTCCATTTTCATAGCCTCCAGCACCAGAACTGTTTG
ACCAGCTTTAACAGTGTCGCCTTCTTTTACCAGTATCTTAGAAACGGTACCAGCAAGAGGGGCAGGGATT
TCACCTTCACCGGCCTTTCCAGCATGATGGTGGTGATGATGCATGTTAATTAAAGACATTTTGAGATCCG
GGTTTTTTCTCCTTGACGTTAAAGTATAGAGGTATATTAACAATTTTTTGTTGATACTTTTATTACATTT
GAATAAGAAGTAATACAAACCGAAAATGTTGAAAGTATTAGTTAAAGTGGTTATGCAGTTTTTGCATTTA
TATATCTGTTAATAGATCAAAAATCATCGCTTCGCTGATTAATTACCCCAGAAATAANNCTAAAAAACTA
ATCGCATTATCATCCTATGGTTGTTAATTTGATTCGTTCATTTGAAGGTTTGTGGGGCCAGGTTACTGCC
AATTTTTCCTCTTCATAACCATAAAAGCTAGT
