[The description below was written by a language model from this plasmid's Addgene catalogue record.]
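Description:
pFA6a-TRP1-PGAL1-HBTH is a yeast PCR-tagging template plasmid built on the pFA6a-TRP-PGAL1 backbone (about 4.15 kb without the insert). It is not meant to be maintained in yeast. Instead, it serves as a template from which a linear cassette is amplified and integrated into the yeast genome by homologous recombination. In bacteria it is propagated as a high-copy plasmid under ampicillin selection. The record lists no yeast replication origin, which is consistent with an integrative module design, and no feature table is provided to confirm individual elements.

The amplifiable module combines the TRP1 auxotrophic marker, which allows selection of integrants in trp1 strains on medium lacking tryptophan, with the galactose-inducible GAL1 promoter and a roughly 355 bp insert encoding the HBTH tag in an N-terminal configuration. The insert sits between PacI and AscI sites, both of which are retained. In this family of tags, the name generally denotes a tandem affinity handle made of histidine stretches flanking an in vivo biotinylation signal, with a protease cleavage site. The record itself does not spell out this composition.

Targeting the cassette immediately upstream of a chromosomal open reading frame would replace the native promoter with PGAL1 and fuse the tag to the protein's N-terminus. This gives galactose-regulated expression of a tagged protein. Such constructs are typically used for two-step affinity purification of yeast proteins and their modified forms or interaction partners, although the record does not describe a specific application.
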