Addgene plasmid #26898: pFA6a-TRP1-PGAL1-HBTH
Depositing lab: Peter Kaiser. Depositing organization: University of California, Irvine.
Backbone
  Vector backbone: pFA6a-TRP-PGAL1
  Backbone size w/o insert (bp): 4150
  Vector type: PCR tagging yeast
  Selectable markers: TRP1
Growth in bacteria
  Bacterial resistance: Ampicillin, 100 μg/mL
  Growth temperature: 37°C
  Growth strain: DH5alpha
  Copy number: High Copy
Gene/Insert
  Gene/Insert name: HBTH tag N-terminal
  Insert size (bp): 355
  Cloning method: Restriction Enzyme; 5′ cloning site Pac1 (not destroyed); 3′ cloning site Asc1 (not destroyed)
  Sequencing primers: 5′ na
Terms and licenses: Academic/Nonprofit Terms; Industry Terms: Not Available to Industry
How to cite: pFA6a-TRP1-PGAL1-HBTH was a gift from Peter Kaiser (Addgene plasmid # 26898 ; http://n2t.net/addgene:26898 ; RRID:Addgene_26898)
